>Addgene plasmid #138004 | pTJK438 | addgene full sequence | sequence record 274998 | Addgene NGS Result
TAATGTGAGTTAGCTCACTCATTAGGCACCCCAGGCTTTACACTTTATGCTTCCGGCTCGTATGTTGTGT
GGAATTGTGAGCGGATAACAATTTCACACAGGAAACAGCTATGACCATGATTACGCCAAGCGCGCAATTA
ACCCTCACTAAAGGGAACAAAAGCTGGAGCTGCAAGCTTGGCCATTGCATACGTTGTATCCATATCATAA
TATGTACATTTATATTGGCTCATGTCCAACATTACCGCCATGTTGACATTGATTATTGACTAGTTATTAA
TAGTAATCAATTACGGGGTCATTAGTTCATAGCCCATATATGGAGTTCCGCGTTACATAACTTACGGTAA
ATGGCCCGCCTGGCTGACCGCCCAACGACCCCCGCCCATTGACGTCAATAATGACGTATGTTCCCATAGT
AACGCCAATAGGGACTTTCCATTGACGTCAATGGGTGGAGTATTTACGGTAAACTGCCCACTTGGCAGTA
CATCAAGTGTATCATATGCCAAGTACGCCCCCTATTGACGTCAATGACGGTAAATGGCCCGCCTGGCATT
ATGCCCAGTACATGACCTTATGGGACTTTCCTACTTGGCAGTACATCTACGTATTAGTCATCGCTATTAC
CATGGTGATGCGGTTTTGGCAGTACATCAATGGGCGTGGATAGCGGTTTGACTCACGGGGATTTCCAAGT
CTCCACCCCATTGACGTCAATGGGAGTTTGTTTTGGCACCAAAATCAACGGGACTTTCCAAAATGTCGTA
ACAACTCCGCCCCATTGACGCAAATGGGCGGTAGGCGTGTACGGTGGGAGGTCTATATAAGCAGAGCTCG
TTTAGTGAACCGGGGTCTCTCTGGTTAGACCAGATCTGAGCCTGGGAGCTCTCTGGCTAACTAGGGAACC
CACTGCTTAAGCCTCAATAAAGCTTGCCTTGAGTGCTTCAAGTAGTGTGTGCCCGTCTGTTGTGTGACTC
TGGTAACTAGAGATCCCTCAGACCCTTTTAGTCAGTGTGGAAAATCTCTAGCAGTGGCGCCCGAACAGGG
ACTTGAAAGCGAAAGGGAAACCAGAGGAGCTCTCTCGACGCAGGACTCGGCTTGCTGAAGCGCGCACGGC
AAGAGGCGAGGGGCGGCGACTGGTGAGTACGCCAAAAATTTTGACTAGCGGAGGCTAGAAGGAGAGAGAT
GGGTGCGAGAGCGTCAGTATTAAGCGGGGGAGAATTAGATCGCGATGGGAAAAAATTCGGTTAAGGCCAG
GGGGAAAGAAAAAATATAAATTAAAACATATAGTATGGGCAAGCAGGGAGCTAGAACGATTCGCAGTTAA
TCCTGGCCTGTTAGAAACATCAGAAGGCTGTAGACAAATACTGGGACAGCTACAACCATCCCTTCAGACA
GGATCAGAAGAACTTAGATCATTATATAATACAGTAGCAACCCTCTATTGTGTGCATCAAAGGATAGAGA
TAAAAGACACCAAGGAAGCTTTAGACAAGATAGAGGAAGAGCAAAACAAAAGTAAGACCACCGCACAGCA
AGCGGCCGCTGATCTTCAGACCTGGAGGAGGAGATATGAGGGACAATTGGAGAAGTGAATTATATAAATA
TAAAGTAGTAAAAATTGAACCATTAGGAGTAGCACCCACCAAGGCAAAGAGAAGAGTGGTGCAGAGAGAA
AAAAGAGCAGTGGGAATAGGAGCTTTGTTCCTTGGGTTCTTGGGAGCAGCAGGAAGCACTATGGGCGCAG
CGTCAATGACGCTGACGGTACAGGCCAGACAATTATTGTCTGGTATAGTGCAGCAGCAGAACAATTTGCT
GAGGGCTATTGAGGCGCAACAGCATCTGTTGCAACTCACAGTCTGGGGCATCAAGCAGCTCCAGGCAAGA
ATCCTGGCTGTGGAAAGATACCTAAAGGATCAACAGCTCCTGGGGATTTGGGGTTGCTCTGGAAAACTCA
TTTGCACCACTGCTGTGCCTTGGAATGCTAGTTGGAGTAATAAATCTCTGGAACAGATTTGGAATCACAC
GACCTGGATGGAGTGGGACAGAGAAATTAACAATTACACAAGCTTAATACACTCCTTAATTGAAGAATCG
CAAAACCAGCAAGAAAAGAATGAACAAGAATTATTGGAATTAGATAAATGGGCAAGTTTGTGGAATTGGT
TTAACATAACAAATTGGCTGTGGTATATAAAATTATTCATAATGATAGTAGGAGGCTTGGTAGGTTTAAG
AATAGTTTTTGCTGTACTTTCTATAGTGAATAGAGTTAGGCAGGGATATTCACCATTATCGTTTCAGACC
CACCTCCCAACCCCGAGGGGACCCGACAGGCCCGAAGGAATAGAAGAAGAAGGTGGAGAGAGAGACAGAG
ACAGATCCATTCGATTAGTGAACGGATCTCGACGGTATCGATCTCGACACAAATGGCAGTATTCATCCAC
AATTTTAAAAGAAAAGGGGGGATTGGGGGGTACAGTGCAGGGGAAAGAATAGTAGACATAATAGCAACAG
ACATACAAACTAAAGAATTACAAAAACAAATTACAAAAATTCAAAATTTTCGGGTTTATTACAGGGACAG
CAGAGATCCAGTTTGGGTCGAGGATTCGTGAGGCTCCGGTGCCCGTCAGTGGGCAGAGCGCACATCGCCC
ACAGTCCCCGAGAAGTTGGGGGGAGGGGTCGGCAATTGAACCGGTGCCTAGAGAAGGTGGCGCGGGGTAA
ACTGGGAAAGTGATGTCGTGTACTGGCTCCGCCTTTTTCCCGAGGGTGGGGGAGAACCGTATATAAGTGC
AGTAGTCGCCGTGAACGTTCTTTTTCGCAACGGGTTTGCCGCCAGAACACAGGTAAGTGCCGTGTGTGGT
TCCCGCGGGCCTGGCCTCTTTACGGGTTATGGCCCTTGCGTGCCTTGAATTACTTCCACCTGGCTGCAGT
ACGTGATTCTTGATCCCGAGCTTCGGGTTGGAAGTGGGTGGGAGAGTTCGAGGCCTTGCGCTTAAGGAGC
CCCTTCGCCTCGTGCTTGAGTTGAGGCCTGGCCTGGGCGCTGGGGCCGCCGCGTGCGAATCTGGTGGCAC
CTTCGCGCCTGTCTCGCTGCTTTCGATAAGTCTCTAGCCATTTAAAATTTTTGATGACCTGCTGCGACGC
TTTTTTTCTGGCAAGATAGTCTTGTAAATGCGGGCCAAGATCTGCACACTGGTATTTCGGTTTTTGGGGC
CGCGGGCGGCGACGGGGCCCGTGCGTCCCAGCGCACATGTTCGGCGAGGCGGGGCCTGCGAGCGCGGCCA
CCGAGAATCGGACGGGGGTAGTCTCAAGCTGGCCGGCCTGCTCTGGTGCCTGGCCTCGCGCCGCCGTGTA
TCGCCCCGCCCTGGGCGGCAAGGCTGGCCCGGTCGGCACCAGTTGCGTGAGCGGAAAGATGGCCGCTTCC
CGGCCCTGCTGCAGGGAGCTCAAAATGGAGGACGCGGCGCTCGGGAGAGCGGGCGGGTGAGTCACCCACA
CAAAGGAAAAGGGCCTTTCCGTCCTCAGCCGTCGCTTCATGTGACTCCACGGAGTACCGGGCGCCGTCCA
GGCACCTCGATTAGTTCTCGAGCTTTTGGAGTACGTCGTCTTTAGGTTGGGGGGAGGGGTTTTATGCGAT
GGAGTTTCCCCACACTGAGTGGGTGGAGACTGAAGTTAGGCCAGCTTGGCACTTGATGTAATTCTCCTTG
GAATTTGCCCTTTTTGAGTTTGGATCTTGGTTCATTCTCAAGCCTCAGACAGTGGTTCAAAGTTTTTTTC
TTCCATTTCAGGTGTCGTGAGCTAGCCACCATGGAACAAAAACTCATCTCAGAAGAGGATCTGATTGAAC
AAAAGCTCATCTCAGAGGAAGATCTGATGGAGCAGAAACTGATCAGCGAAGAGGACCTCATGTCGATGCT
GCCGTCGTTTGGCTTTACGCAGGAGCAAGTGGCGTGCGTGTGCGAGGTTCTGCAGCAAGGCGGAAACCTG
GAGCGCCTGGGCAGGTTCCTGTGGTCACTGCCCGCCTGCGACCACCTGCACAAGAACGAGAGCGTACTCA
AGGCCAAGGCGGTGGTCGCCTTCCACCGCGGCAACTTCCGTGAGCTCTACAAGATCCTGGAGAGCCACCA
GTTCTCGCCTCACAACCACCCCAAACTGCAGCAACTGTGGCTGAAGGCGCATTACGTGGAGGCCGAGAAG
CTGCGCGGCCGACCCCTGGGCGCCGTGGGCAAATATCGGGTGCGCCGAAAATTTCCACTGCCGCGCACCA
TCTGGGACGGCGAGGAGACCAGCTACTGC
[150 nt withheld, positions 4300-4449]
GCCGCGGAGGCCAAGGAAAGGGAGAACACCGAAAACAATAACTCCTCCTCCAACAAGCAGAACCAACTCT
CTCCTCTGGAAGGGGGCAAGCCGCTCATGTCCAGCTCAGAAGAGGAATTCTCACCTCCCCAAAGTCCAGA
CCAGAACTCGGTCCTTCTGCTGCAGGGCAATATGGGCCACGCCAGGAGCTCAAACTATTCTCTCCCGGGC
TTAACAGCCTCGCAGCCCAGTCACGGCCTGCAGACCCACCAGCATCAGCTCCAAGACTCTCTGCTCGGCC
CCCTCACCTCCAGTCTGGTGGACTTGGGGTCCTAAGTCGACGGATCCCCCGGGCTGCAGGAATTCGCGCC
GGGTTTTGGCGCCTCCCGCGGGCGCCCCCCTCCTCACGGCGAGCGCTGCCACGTCAGACGAAGGGCGCAG
CGAGCGTCCTGATCCTTCCGCCCGGACGCTCAGGACAGCGGCCCGCTGCTCATAAGACTCGGCCTTAGAA
CCCCAGTATCAGCAGAAGGACATTTTAGGACGGGACTTGGGTGACTCTAGGGCACTGGTTTTCTTTCCAG
AGAGCGGAACAGGCGAGGAAAAGTAGTCCCTTCTCGGCGATTCTGCGGAGGGATCTCCGTGGGGCGGTGA
ACGCCGATGATTATATAAGGACGCGCCGGGTGTGGCACAGCTAGTTCCGTCGCAGCCGGGATTTGGGTCG
CGGTTCTTGTTTGTGGATCGCTGTGATCGTCACTTGGTGAGTAGCGGGCTGCTGGGCTGGCCGGGGCTTT
CGTGGCCGCCGGGCCGCTCGGTGGGACGGAAGCGTGTGGAGAGACCGCCAAGGGCTGTAGTCTGGGTCCG
CGAGCAAGGTTGCCCTGAACTGGGGGTTGGGGGGAGCGCAGCAAAATGGCGGCTGTTCCCGAGTCTTGAA
TGGAAGACGCTTGTGAGGCGGGCTGTGAGGTCGTTGAAACAAGGTGGGGGGCATGGTGGGCGGCAAGAAC
CCAAGGTCTTGAGGCCTTCGCTAATGCGGGAAAGCTCTTATTCGGGTGAGATGGGCTGGGGCACCATCTG
GGGACCCTGACGTGAAGTTTGTCACTGACTGGAGAACTCGGTTTGTCGTCTGTTGCGGGGGCGGCAGTTA
TGGCGGTGCCGTTGGGCAGTGCACCCGTACCTTTGGGAGCGCGCGCCCTCGTCGTGTCGTGACGTCACCC
GTTCTGTTGGCTTATAATGCAGGGTGGGGCCACCTGCCGGTAGGTGTGCGGTAGGCTTTTCTCCGTCGCA
GGACGCAGGGTTCGGGCCTAGGGTAGGCTCTCCTGAATCGACAGGCGCCGGACCTCTGGTGAGGGGAGGG
ATAAGTGAGGCGTCAGTTTCTTTGGTCGGTTTTATGTACCTATCTTCTTAAGTAGCTGAAGCTCCGGTTT
TGAACTATGCGCTCGGGGTTGGCGAGTGTGTTTTGTGAAGTTTTTTAGGCACCTTTTGAAATGTAATCAT
TTGGGTCAATATGTAATTTTCAGTGTTAGACTAGTAAATTGTCCGCTAAATTCTGGCCGTTTTTGGCTTT
TTTGTTAGACCTCGAGATGGTGAGCAAGGGCGAGGAGCTGTTCACCGGGGTGGTGCCCATCCTGGTCGAG
CTGGACGGCGACGTAAACGGCCACAAGTTCAGCGTGTCCGGCGAGGGCGAGGGCGATGCCACCTACGGCA
AGCTGACCCTGAAGTTCATCTGCACCACCGGCAAGCTGCCCGTGCCCTGGCCCACCCTCGTGACCACCCT
GACCTACGGCGTGCAGTGCTTCAGCCGCTACCCCGACCACATGAAGCAGCACGACTTCTTCAAGTCCGCC
ATGCCCGAAGGCTACGTCCAGGAGCGCACCATCTTCTTCAAGGACGACGGCAACTACAAGACCCGCGCCG
AGGTGAAGTTCGAGGGCGACACCCTGGTGAACCGCATCGAGCTGAAGGGCATCGACTTCAAGGAGGACGG
CAACATCCTGGGGCACAAGCTGGAGTACAACTACAACAGCCACAACGTCTATATCATGGCCGACAAGCAG
AAGAACGGCATCAAGGTGAACTTCAAGATCCGCCACAACATCGAGGACGGCAGCGTGCAGCTCGCCGACC
ACTACCAGCAGAACACCCCCATCGGCGACGGCCCCGTGCTGCTGCCCGACAACCACTACCTGAGCACCCA
GTCCGCCCTGAGCAAAGACCCCAACGAGAAGCGCGATCACATGGTCCTGCTGGAGTTCGTGACCGCCGCC
GGGATCACTCTCGGCATGGACGAGCTGTACAAGTAAGGATATCGGTACCGCATGCGTTTAAACTCAACCT
CTGGATTACAAAATTTGTGAAAGATTGACTGGTATTCTTAACTATGTTGCTCCTTTTACGCTATGTGGAT
ACGCTGCTTTAATGCCTTTGTATCATGCTATTGCTTCCCGTATGGCTTTCATTTTCTCCTCCTTGTATAA
ATCCTGGTTGCTGTCTCTTTATGAGGAGTTGTGGCCCGTTGTCAGGCAACGTGGCGTGGTGTGCACTGTG
TTTGCTGACGCAACCCCCACTGGTTGGGGCATTGCCACCACCTGTCAGCTCCTTTCCGGGACTTTCGCTT
TCCCCCTCCCTATTGCCACGGCGGAACTCATCGCCGCCTGCCTTGCCCGCTGCTGGACAGGGGCTCGGCT
GTTGGGCACTGACAATTCCGTGGTGTTGTCGGGGAAATCATCGTCCTTTCCTTGGCTGCTCGCCTGTGTT
GCCACCTGGATTCTGCGCGGGACGTCCTTCTGCTACGTCCCTTCGGCCCTCAATCCAGCGGACCTTCCTT
CCCGCGGCCTGCTGCCGGCTCTGCGGCCTCTTCCGCGTCTTCGCCTTCGCCCTCAGACGAGTCGGATCTC
CCTTTGGGCCGCCTCCCCGCACTTTAAGACCAATGACTTACAAGGCAGCTGTAGATCTTAGCCACTTTTT
AAAAGAAAAGGGGGGACTGGAAGGGCTAATTCACTCCCAACGAAGACAAGATCTGCTTTTTGCTTGTACT
GGGTCTCTCTGGTTAGACCAGATCTGAGCCTGGGAGCTCTCTGGCTAACTAGGGAACCCACTGCTTAAGC
CTCAATAAAGCTTGCCTTGAGTGCTTCAAGTAGTGTGTGCCCGTCTGTTGTGTGACTCTGGTAACTAGAG
ATCCCTCAGACCCTTTTAGTCAGTGTGGAAAATCTCTAGCAGTAGTAGTTCATGTCATCTTATTATTCAG
TATTTATAACTTGCAAAGAAATGAATATCAGAGAGTGAGAGGAACTTGTTTATTGCAGCTTATAATGGTT
ACAAATAAAGCAATAGCATCACAAATTTCACAAATAAAGCATTTTTTTCACTGCATTCTAGTTGTGGTTT
GTCCAAACTCATCAATGTATCTTATCATGTCTGGCTCTAGCTATCCCGCCCCTAACTCCGCCCATCCCGC
CCCTAACTCCGCCCAGTTCCGCCCATTCTCCGCCCCATGGCTGACTAATTTTTTTTATTTATGCAGAGGC
CGAGGCCGCCTCGGCCTCTGAGCTATTCCAGAAGTAGTGAGGAGGCTTTTTTGGAGGCCTAGGGACGTAC
CCAATTCGCCCTATAGTGAGTCGTATTACGCGCGCTCACTGGCCGTCGTTTTACAACGTCGTGACTGGGA
AAACCCTGGCGTTACCCAACTTAATCGCCTTGCAGCACATCCCCCTTTCGCCAGCTGGCGTAATAGCGAA
GAGGCCCGCACCGATCGCCCTTCCCAACAGTTGCGCAGCCTGAATGGCGAATGGG
[124 nt withheld, positions 8215-8338]
C
[91 nt withheld, positions 8340-8430]
A
[49 nt withheld, positions 8432-8480]
CCTTTGACGTTGGAGTCCACGTTCTTT
[37 nt withheld, positions 8508-8544]
ACCCTATCTCGGTCTATTCTTTTGATTTATAAGGGATTTTGCCGATTTCGGCCTATTGGTTAAAAAATGA
GCTGATTTAACAAAAATTTAACGCGAATTTTAACAAAATATTAACGCTTACAATTTAGGTGGCACTTTTC
GGGGAAATGTGCGCGGAACCCCTATTTGTTTATTTTTCTAAATACATTCAAATATGTATCCGCTCATGAG
ACAATAACCCTGATAAATGCTTCAATAATATTGAAAAAGGAAGAGTATGAGTATTCAACATTTCCGTGTC
GCCCTTATTCCCTTTTTTGCGGCATTTTGCCTTCCTGTTTTTGCTCACCCAGAAACGCTGGTGAAAGTAA
AAGATGCTGAAGATCAGTTGGGTGCACGAGTGGGTTACATCGAACTGGATCTCAACAGCGGTAAGATCCT
TGAGAGTTTTCGCCCCGAAGAACGTTTTCCAATGATGAGCACTTTTAAAGTTCTGCTATGTGGCGCGGTA
TTATCCCGTATTGACGCCGGGCAAGAGCAACTCGGTCGCCGCATACACTATTCTCAGAATGACTTGGTTG
AGTACTCACCAGTCACAGAAAAGCATCTTACGGATGGCATGACAGTAAGAGAATTATGCAGTGCTGCCAT
AACCATGAGTGATAACACTGCGGCCAACTTACTTCTGACAACGATCGGAGGACCGAAGGAGCTAACCGCT
TTTTTGCACAACATGGGGGATCATGTAACTCGCCTTGATCGTTGGGAACCGGAGCTGAATGAAGCCATAC
CAAACGACGAGCGTGACACCACGATGCCTGTAGCAATGGCAACAACGTTGCGCAAACTATTAACTGGCGA
ACTACTTACTCTAGCTTCCCGGCAACAATTAATAGACTGGATGGAGGCGGATAAAGTTGCAGGACCACTT
CTGCGCTCGGCCCTTCCGGCTGGCTGGTTTATTGCTGATAAATCTGGAGCCGGTGAGCGTGGGTCTCGCG
GTATCATTGCAGCACTGGGGCCAGATGGTAAGCCCTCCCGTATCGTAGTTATCTACACGACGGGGAGTCA
GGCAACTATGGATGAACGAAATAGACAGATCGCTGAGATAGGTGCCTCACTGATTAAGCATTGGTAACTG
TCAGACCAAGTTTACTCATATATACTTTAGATTGATTTAAAACTTCATTTTTAATTTAAAAGGATCTAGG
TGAAGATCCTTTTTGATAATCTCATGACCAAAATCCCTTAACGTGAGTTTTCGTTCCACTGAGCGTCAGA
CCCCGTAGAAAAGATCAAAGGATCTTCTTGAGATCCTTTTTTTCTGCGCGTAATCTGCTGCTTGCAAACA
AAAAAACCACCGCTACCAGCGGTGGTTTGTTTGCCGGATCAAGAGCTACCAACTCTTTTTCCGAAGGTAA
CTGGCTTCAGCAGAGCGCAGATACCAAATACTGTTCTTCTAGTGTAGCCGTAGTTAGGCCACCACTTCAA
GAACTCTGTAGCACCGCCTACATACCTCGCTCTGCTAATCCTGTTACCAGTGGCTGCTGCCAGTGGCGAT
AAGTCGTGTCTTACCGGGTTGGACTCAAGACGATAGTTACCGGATAAGGCGCAGCGGTCGGGCTGAACGG
GGGGTTCGTGCACACAGCCCAGCTTGGAGCGAACGACCTACACCGAACTGAGATACCTACAGCGTGAGCT
ATGAGAAAGCGCCACGCTTCCCGAAGGGAGAAAGGCGGACAGGTATCCGGTAAGCGGCAGGGTCGGAACA
GGAGAGCGCACGAGGGAGCTTCCAGGGGGAAACGCCTGGTATCTTTATAGTCCTGTCGGGTTTCGCCACC
TCTGACTTGAGCGTCGATTTTTGTGATGCTCGTCAGGGGGGCGGAGCCTATGGAAAAACGCCAGCAACGC
GGCCTTTTTACGGTTCCTGGCCTTTTGCTGGCCTTTTGCTCACATGTTCTTTCCTGCGTTATCCCCTGAT
TCTGTGGATAACCGTATTACCGCCTTTGAGTGAGCTGATACCGCTCGCCGCAGCCGAACGACCGAGCGCA
GCGAGTCAGTGAGCGAGGAAGCGGAAGAGCGCCCAATACGCAAACCGCCTCTCCCCGCGCGTTGGCCGAT
TCATTAATGCAGCTGGCACGACAGGTTTCCCGACTGGAAAGCGGGCAGTGAGCGCAACGCAAT
Features (pLannotate 1.2.2; 29 found; start..end, strand, type, name):
      1..22      +  protein_bind   CAP binding site: CAP binding activates transcription in the presence of cAMP. E. coli catabolite activator protein
     37..67      +  promoter       lac promoter: promoter for the E. coli lac operon
     71..93      +  protein_bind   lac operator (fragment): The lac repressor binds to the lac operator to inhibit transcription in E. coli. This inhibition can be relieved by adding lactose or isopropyl-β-D-thiogalactopyranoside (IPTG). lac repressor encoded by lacI
    136..154     +  promoter       T3 promoter: promoter for bacteriophage T3 RNA polymerase
    255..634     +  enhancer       CMV enhancer: human cytomegalovirus immediate early enhancer
    635..838     +  promoter       CMV promoter: human cytomegalovirus (CMV) immediate early promoter
    853..1033    +  LTR            5' LTR (truncated): truncated 5' long terminal repeat (LTR) from HIV-1
   1080..1205    +  misc_feature   HIV-1 Ψ: packaging signal of human immunodeficiency virus type 1
   1189..1552    +  CDS            HIV-1 gag (fragment): gag protein from human immunodeficiency virus 1; gag
   1698..1931    +  misc_feature   RRE: The Rev response element (RRE) of HIV-1 allows for Rev-dependent mRNA export from the nucleus to the cytoplasm.
   2308..2408    +  CDS            Rev (fragment): human immunodeficiency virus 1 (HIV-1) Rev protein; rev; enhances nuclear export of unspliced and incompletely spliced viral mRNAs
   2453..2570    +  misc_feature   cPPT/CTS: central polypurine tract and central termination sequence of HIV-1
   2622..3800    +  promoter       EF-1α promoter: strong constitutive promoter for human elongation factor EF-1α
   3913..4761    +  CDS            SIX1 (sequence partly withheld): SIX1_HUMAN - Experimental evidence at protein level: Swiss-Prot protein existence level 1. Transcription factor that is involved in the regulation of cell proliferation, apoptosis and embryonic development (By similarity). Plays an important role in the development of several organs, including kidney, muscle and inner ear (By similarity). Depending on context, functions as transcriptional repressor or activator (By similarity). Lacks an activation domain, and requires interaction with EYA family members for transcription activation (PubMed:15141091). Mediates nuclear translocation of EYA1 and
   4771..4795    +  misc_feature   MCS (fragment): pBluescript multiple cloning site
   4794..5999    +  promoter       UbC promoter: human ubiquitin C promoter
   6006..6725    +  CDS            EGFP: the original enhanced GFP (Yang et al., 1996) mammalian codon-optimized
   6753..7339    +  misc_feature   WPRE: woodchuck hepatitis virus posttranscriptional regulatory element
   7386..7405    +  misc_feature   cPPT/CTS (fragment): central polypurine tract and central termination sequence of HIV-1
   7407..7640    +  LTR            3' LTR (ΔU3): self-inactivating 3' long terminal repeat (LTR) from HIV-1
   7712..7833    +  polyA_signal   SV40 poly(A) signal: SV40 polyadenylation signal
   7873..8008    +  rep_origin     SV40 ori: SV40 origin of replication
   8029..8047    -  promoter       T7 promoter: promoter for bacteriophage T7 RNA polymerase
   8055..8210    +  CDS            lacZα (fragment): LacZα fragment of β-galactosidase; lacZ fragment
   8215..8643    +  rep_origin     f1 ori (sequence partly withheld): f1 bacteriophage origin of replication; arrow indicates direction of (+) strand synthesis
   8696..8800    +  promoter       AmpR promoter: bla
   8801..9661    +  CDS            AmpR: β-lactamase; bla; confers resistance to ampicillin, carbenicillin, and related antibiotics
   9832..10420   +  rep_origin     ori: high-copy-number ColE1/pMB1/pBR322/pUC origin of replication
  10603..10695   +  CDS            lacI (fragment): lac repressor; lacI; The lac repressor binds to the lac operator to inhibit transcription in E. coli. This inhibition can be relieved by adding lactose or isopropyl-β-D-thiogalactopyranoside (IPTG).
