[The description below was written by a language model from this plasmid's Addgene catalogue record and pLannotate feature annotations shown in this document.]
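Description:
pTJK438 is a lentiviral transfer plasmid built on the pWCC43 backbone for expressing N-terminally 3xMYC-tagged human SIX1 together with a separate GFP marker. It is propagated in E. coli through a high-copy ColE1/pUC-type origin with ampicillin selection (AmpR). The backbone also carries pBluescript-derived remnants (lac promoter/operator, lacZα and lacI fragments, T3 and T7 promoters), an f1 origin and an SV40 origin.

The viral portion has a third-generation, self-inactivating layout. A CMV enhancer/promoter replaces the U3 region of a truncated HIV-1 5' LTR to drive genomic RNA production in packaging cells. It is followed by the Ψ packaging signal with a partial gag sequence, the Rev response element for Rev-dependent nuclear export, and a cPPT/CTS that aids nuclear import of the reverse-transcribed genome. Two independent expression units sit between the LTRs. The EF-1α promoter lies directly upstream of the SIX1 coding sequence, which was cloned between NheI and SalI sites. The 3xMYC tag is not annotated separately, but the gap between the promoter and the SIX1 annotation is consistent with its recorded N-terminal position. Downstream, the human ubiquitin C promoter drives EGFP, so transduced cells can be identified or sorted by fluorescence independently of SIX1 detection. A WPRE boosts transcript stability and expression. The ΔU3 3' LTR inactivates the viral promoter after integration, and an SV40 poly(A) signal follows it.

SIX1 is a homeodomain transcription factor involved in proliferation and organ development that depends on EYA cofactors for activation. The construct suits stable constitutive SIX1 overexpression in mammalian cells, with the MYC epitopes allowing antibody-based detection or immunoprecipitation.
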