Addgene plasmid #138004: pTJK438
Purpose: 3xMYC-SIX1 expression. Vector also expresses GFP under control of hUBC promoter
Depositing lab: Tami Kingsbury. Depositing organization: University of Maryland, Baltimore.
Backbone
  Vector backbone: pWCC43
  Vector type: Lentiviral
Growth in bacteria
  Bacterial resistance: Ampicillin, 100 μg/mL
  Growth temperature: 37°C
  Growth strain: NEB Stable ; Stellar Cells
  Copy number: Unknown
Gene/Insert
  Gene/Insert name: 3xMYC tagged SIX1
  Species: H. sapiens (human)
  Mutation: None
  Entrez Gene: SIX1 (a.k.a. BOS3, DFNA23, TIP39)
  Tag / fusion protein: 3xMYC (N terminal on insert)
  Cloning method: Restriction Enzyme; 5′ cloning site Nhe1 (unknown if destroyed); 3′ cloning site Sal1 (unknown if destroyed)
  Sequencing primers: 5′ TTCATTCTCAAGCCTCAGAC; 3′ GGACGCTCGCTGCGCCCTTCG
Terms and licenses: Academic/Nonprofit Terms; Industry Terms: Not Available to Industry
How to cite: pTJK438 was a gift from Tami Kingsbury (Addgene plasmid # 138004 ; http://n2t.net/addgene:138004 ; RRID:Addgene_138004)
