>Addgene plasmid #138004 | pTJK438 | depositor partial sequence | sequence record 266488 | 3xMYC SIX1
ATGGAACAAAAACTCATCTCAGAAGAGGATCTGATTGAACAAAAGCTCATCTCAGAGGAAGATCTGATGG
AGCAGAAACTGATCAGCGAAGAGGACCTCATGTCGATGCTGCCGTCGTTTGGCTTTACGCAGGAGCAAGT
GGCGTGCGTGTGCGAGGTTCTGCAGCAAGGCGGAAACCTGGAGCGCCTGGGCAGGTTCCTGTGGTCACTG
CCCGCCTGCGACCACCTGCACAAGAACGAGAGCGTACTCAAGGCCAAGGCGGTGGTCGCCTTCCACCGCG
GCAACTTCCGTGAGCTCTACAAGATCCTGGAGAGCCACCAGTTCTCGCCTCACAACCACCCCAAACTGCA
GCAACTGTGGCTGAAGGCGCATTACGTGGAGGCCGAGAAGCTGCGCGGCCGACCCCTGGGCGCCGTGGGC
AAATATCGGGTGCGCCGAAAATTTCCACTGCCGCGCACCATCTGGGACGGCGAGGAGACCAGCTACTGC
[150 nt withheld, positions 490-639]
GCCGCGGAGGCCAAGGAAAGGGAGAACACCGAAAACAATAACTCCTCCTCCAACAAGCAGAACCAACTCT
CTCCTCTGGAAGGGGGCAAGCCGCTCATGTCCAGCTCAGAAGAGGAATTCTCACCTCCCCAAAGTCCAGA
CCAGAACTCGGTCCTTCTGCTGCAGGGCAATATGGGCCACGCCAGGAGCTCAAACTATTCTCTCCCGGGC
TTAACAGCCTCGCAGCCCAGTCACGGCCTGCAGACCCACCAGCATCAGCTCCAAGACTCTCTGCTCGGCC
CCCTCACCTCCAGTCTGGTGGACTTGGGGTCCTAA
